>Addgene plasmid #160107 | pENTR223.1_mmDdx58 (closed) | addgene full sequence | sequence record 318524 | Addgene NGS Result
CTTTCCTGCGTTATCCCCTGATTCTGTGGATAACCGTATTACCGCCTTTGAGTGAGCTGATACCGCTCGC
CGCAGCCGAACGACCGAGCGCAGCGAGTCAGTGAGCGAGGAAGCGGAAGAGCGCCCAATACGCAAACCGC
CTCTCCCCGCGCGTTGGCCGATTCATTAATGCAGCTGGCACGACAGGTTTCCCGACTGGAAAGCGGGCAG
TGAGCGCAACGCAATTAATACGCGTACCGCTAGCCAGGAAGAGTTTGTAGAAACGCAAAAAGGCCATCCG
TCAGGATGGCCTTCTGCTTAGTTTGATGCCTGGCAGTTTATGGCGGGCGTCCTGCCCGCCACCCTCCGGG
CCGTTGCTTCACAACGTTCAAATCCGCTCCCGGCGGATTTGTCCTACTCAGGAGAGCGTTCACCGACAAA
CAACAGATAAAACGAAAGGCCCAGTCTTCCGACTGAGCCTTTCGTTTTATTTGATGCCTGGCAGTTCCCT
ACTCTCGCGTTAACGCTAGCATGGATGTTTTCCCAGTCACGACGTTGTAAAACGACGGCCAGTCTTAAGC
TCGGGCCCCAAATAATGATTTTATTTTGACTGATAGTGACCTGTTCGTTGCAACAAATTGATGAGCAATG
CTTTTTTATAATGCCAACTTTGTACAAAAAAGCAGAAGGGCCGTCAAGGCCCACCATGACAGCGGAGCAG
CGGCAGAATCTGCAAGCATTCAGAGACTATATCAAGAAGATTCTGGACCCCACCTACATCCTCAGCTACA
TGAGTTCCTGGCTCGAGGATGAGGAGGTGCAGTACATTCAGGCTGAGAAGAACAACAAGGGCCCAATGGA
AGCTGCCTCACTCTTCCTCCAGTACCTGTTGAAGCTGCAGTCAGAGGGCTGGTTCCAGGCCTTTTTGGAT
GCCCTGTACCATGCAGGTTACTGTGGACTTTGTGAAGCCATCGAAAGTTGGGACTTTCAAAAAATTGAAA
AGTTAGAGGAACACAGATTACTTTTAAGACGTTTAGAACCAGAATTTAAGGCCACAGTTGATCCAAATGA
TATCCTTTCTGAACTATCCGAATGTTTGATTAATCAGGAATGTGAAGAAATCAGACAGATCCGAGACACT
AAAGGGAGAATGGCAGGTGCGGAGAAGATGGCCGAATGTCTTATCAGATCCGACAAGGAAAACTGGCCAA
AGGTCTTGCAACTTGCTTTGGAGAAAGACAACAGCAAGTTTAGTGAATTGTGGATTGTTGATAAAGGTTT
CAAAAGGGCTGAAAGCAAGGCTGATGAGGATGATGGAGCGGAGGCGTCCAGCATCCAGATTTTCATTCAG
GAAGAGCCAGAGTGTCAGAATCTCAGTCAGAATCCCGGGCCTCCTTCAGAAGCGTCTTCTAATAATTTAC
ACAGCCCATTGAAACCAAGAAATTACCAACTGGAGCTTGCCCTGCCTGCCAAGAAAGGGAAAAATACAAT
AATATGTGCCCCTACTGGTTGTGGAAAAACCTTTGTGTCGCTTCTTATATGTGAACACCATCTTAAAAAA
TTCCCATGTGGACAAAAAGGGAAAGTGGTCTTCTTCGCTAACCAAATTCCTGTCTATGAGCAGCAGGCAA
CTGTGTTCTCACGATATTTTGAAAGACTTGGGTACAACATTGCGAGCATTTCTGGGGCAACATCTGATAG
CGTCTCAGTGCAGCACATCATTGAAGACAATGATATCATCATCCTGACACCCCAGATTCTTGTGAACAAT
CTCAACAACGGAGCCATCCCCTCGTTGTCTGTCTTCACTCTGATGATATTTGATGAGTGTCATAACACTA
GCAAAAACCACCCATACAATCAGATCATGTTCAGATACCTAGACCACAAACTTGGAGAGTCACGGGACCC
ACTGCCTCAGGTCGTTGGGCTGACTGCCTCCGTCGGCGTTGGAGATGCTAAGACCGCGGAGGAAGCCATG
CAACATATCTGTAAACTCTGTGCCGCCCTGGATGCCTCCGTGATTGCCACAGTCAGAGACAACGTTGCAG
AACTGGAACAGGTCGTTTATAAGCCCCAGAAAATTTCCAGGAAAGTGGCATCCCGGACTTCGAACACGTT
TAAATGCATCATCTCTCAGCTGATGAAGGAGACAGAGAAGCTAGCCAAGGATGTCTCCGAGGAACTTGGA
AAGCTTTTTCAAATTCAAAACAGAGAATTCGGCACCCAGAAATATGAACAGTGGATTGTCGGCGTCCACA
AAGCGTGCTCAGTGTTTCAGATGGCAGACAAAGAGGAGGAGAGCCGGGTCTGCAAAGCGCTCTTCCTGTA
CACATCACATTTGCGGAAATACAACGATGCACTCATCATCAGTGAGGATGCACAGATGACAGACGCTCTA
AATTACCTCAAAGCCTTCTTCCACGATGTCCGAGAAGCAGCATTCGATGAGACCGAGCGAGAGCTTACTC
GGAGGTTTGAAGAAAAACTAGAGGAATTAGAAAAAGTTTCCAGGGATCCCAGCAATGAGAATCCTAAACT
AAGAGACCTCTACTTGGTCTTACAAGAAGAGTACCACTTAAAGCCAGAGACCAAGACCATTCTCTTCGTG
AAGACCAGAGCACTCGTGGATGCTCTGAAGAAATGGATTGAAGAAAATCCTGCACTAAGCTTTCTAAAGC
CTGGCATACTGACTGGGCGTGGCAGAACAAACCGGGCAACAGGAATGACGCTCCCGGCACAGAAGTGTGT
GCTGGAGGCATTCAGAGCCAGCGGAGATAACAATATTCTGATTGCTACCTCGGTCGCTGATGAAGGCATT
GACATTGCTGAGTGCAATCTCGTCATTCTCTATGAGTACGTGGGCAACGTCATCAAGATGATCCAAACCA
GAGGCCGAGGAAGAGCACGAGATAGCAAGTGCTTCCTCCTGACCAGCAGCGCTGACGTGATTGAAAAAGA
AAAGGCGAACATGATCAAGGAAAAAATAATGAATGAATCCATCTTAAGACTGCAGACATGGGATGAAATG
AAATTTGGAAAGACGGTTCACCGCATACAGGTGAATGAAAAACTCCTCAGAGACAGTCAGCACAAACCAC
AACCTGTTCCTGACAAAGAAAACAAGAAACTGCTGTGTGGAAAGTGCAAGAATTTTGCGTGCTACACAGC
TGACATTCGAGTGGTTGAGACGTCCCACTACACTGTCCTTGGAGACGCTTTTAAGGAGCGCTTTGTGTGT
AAGCCACACCCTAAACCAAAGATCTATGACAATTTTGAGAAGAAAGCAAAGATATTCTGCGCCAAACAGA
ACTGTAGCCACGACTGGGGAATTTTTGTGAGATACAAGACGTTCGAGATTCCAGTCATAAAAATTGAAAG
TTTCGTCGTGGAAGATATTGTGAGCGGAGTTCAGAACCGGCACTCAAAGTGGAAGGACTTTCATTTTGAA
AGGATACAGTTCGATCCTGCAGAAATGTCCGTATAGGGCCTCATGGGCCCAGCTTTCTTGTACAAAGTTG
GCATTATAAAAAATAATTGCTCATCAATTTGTTGCAACGAACAGGTCACTATCAGTCAAAATAAAATCAT
TATTTGCCATCCAGCTGATATCCCCTATAGTGAGTCGTATTACATGGTCATAGCTGTTTCCTGGCAGCTC
TGGCCCGTGTCTCAAAATCTCTGATGTTACATTGCACAAGATAAAAATATATCATCATGCCTCCTCTAGA
CCAGCCAGGACAGAAATGCCTCGACTTCGCTGCTACCCAAGGTTGCCGGGTGACGCACACCGTGGAAACG
GATGAAGGCACGAACCCAGTGGACATAAGCCTGTTCGGTTCGTAAGCTGTAATGCAAGTAGCGTATGCGC
TCACGCAACTGGTCCAGAACCTTGACCGAACGCAGCGGTGGTAACGGCGCAGTGGCGGTTTTCATGGCTT
GTTATGACTGTTTTTTTGGGGTACAGTCTATGCCTCGGGCATCCAAGCAGCAAGCGCGTTACGCCGTGGG
TCGATGTTTGATGTTATGGAGCAGCAACGATGTTACGCAGCAGGGCAGTCGCCCTAAAACAAAGTTAAAC
ATTATGAGGGAAGCGGTGATCGCCGAAGTATCGACTCAACTATCAGAGGTAGTTGGCGTCATCGAGCGCC
ATCTCGAACCGACGTTGCTGGCCGTACATTTGTACGGCTCCGCAGTGGATGGCGGCCTGAAGCCACACAG
TGATATTGATTTGCTGGTTACGGTGACCGTAAGGCTTGATGAAACAACGCGGCGAGCTTTGATCAACGAC
CTTTTGGAAACTTCGGCTTCCCCTGGAGAGAGCGAGATTCTCCGCGCTGTAGAAGTCACCATTGTTGTGC
ACGACGACATCATTCCGTGGCGTTATCCAGCTAAGCGCGAACTGCAATTTGGAGAATGGCAGCGCAATGA
CATTCTTGCAGGTATCTTCGAGCCAGCCACGATCGACATTGATCTGGCTATCTTGCTGACAAAAGCAAGA
GAACATAGCGTTGCCTTGGTAGGTCCAGCGGCGGAGGAACTCTTTGATCCGGTTCCTGAACAGGATCTAT
TTGAGGCGCTAAATGAAACCTTAACGCTATGGAACTCGCCGCCCGACTGGGCTGGCGATGAGCGAAATGT
AGTGCTTACGTTGTCCCGCATTTGGTACAGCGCAGTAACCGGCAAAATCGCGCCGAAGGATGTCGCTGCC
GACTGGGCAATGGAGCGCCTGCCGGCCCAGTATCAGCCCGTCATACTTGAAGCTAGACAGGCTTATCTTG
GACAAGAAGAAGATCGCTTGGCCTCGCGCGCAGATCAGTTGGAAGAATTTGTCCACTACGTGAAAGGCGA
GATCACCAAGGTAGTCGGCAAATAACCCTCGAGCCACCCATGACCAAAATCCCTTAACGTGAGTTACGCG
TCGTTCCACTGAGCGTCAGACCCCGTAGAAAAGATCAAAGGATCTTCTTGAGATCCTTTTTTTCTGCGCG
TAATCTGCTGCTTGCAAACAAAAAAACCACCGCTACCAGCGGTGGTTTGTTTGCCGGATCAAGAGCTACC
AACTCTTTTTCCGAAGGTAACTGGCTTCAGCAGAGCGCAGATACCAAATACTGTTCTTCTAGTGTAGCCG
TAGTTAGGCCACCACTTCAAGAACTCTGTAGCACCGCCTACATACCTCGCTCTGCTAATCCTGTTACCAG
TGGCTGCTGCCAGTGGCGATAAGTCGTGTCTTACCGGGTTGGACTCAAGACGATAGTTACCGGATAAGGC
GCAGCGGTCGGGCTGAACGGGGGGTTCGTGCACACAGCCCAGCTTGGAGCGAACGACCTACACCGAACTG
AGATACCTACAGCGTGAGCTATGAGAAAGCGCCACGCTTCCCGAAGGGAGAAAGGCGGACAGGTATCCGG
TAAGCGGCAGGGTCGGAACAGGAGAGCGCACGAGGGAGCTTCCAGGGGGAAACGCCTGGTATCTTTATAG
TCCTGTCGGGTTTCGCCACCTCTGACTTGAGCGTCGATTTTTGTGATGCTCGTCAGGGGGGCGGAGCCTA
TGGAAAAACGCCAGCAACGCGGCCTTTTTACGGTTCCTGGCCTTTTGCTGGCCTTTTGCTCACATGTT
Features (pLannotate 1.2.2; 12 found; start..end, strand, type, name):
    121..213     +  CDS            lacI (fragment): lac repressor; lacI; The lac repressor binds to the lac operator to inhibit transcription in E. coli. This inhibition can be relieved by adding lactose or isopropyl-β-D-thiogalactopyranoside (IPTG).
    268..295     -  terminator     rrnB T2 terminator: transcription terminator T2 from the E. coli rrnB gene
    427..470     +  terminator     rrnB T1 terminator: Escherichia coli rrnB; transcription terminator T1 from the E. coli rrnB gene
    517..553     -  CDS            lacZα (fragment): LacZα fragment of β-galactosidase; lacZ fragment
    569..665     +  protein_bind   attL1: mutant version of attL; recombination site for the Gateway® LR reaction LR Clonase™
    686..3463    +  CDS            Ddx58: DDX58_MOUSE - Experimental evidence at protein level: Swiss-Prot protein existence level 1. Innate immune receptor that senses cytoplasmic viral nucleic acids and activates a downstream signaling cascade leading to the production of type I interferons and proinflammatory cytokines. Forms a ribonucleoprotein complex with viral RNAs on which it homooligomerizes to form filaments. The homooligomerization allows the recruitment of RNF135 an E3 ubiquitin-protein ligase that activates and amplifies the RIG-I-mediated antiviral signaling in an RNA length-dependent manner through ubiquitination-depend
   3478..3576    -  protein_bind   attL2: mutant version of attL; recombination site for the Gateway® LR reaction LR Clonase™
   3594..3612    -  promoter       T7 promoter: promoter for bacteriophage T7 RNA polymerase
   3802..3825    +  promoter       Pc promoter (fragment): intI1 (promoter lies within the coding sequence); class 1 integron promoter
   4001..4057    +  CDS            GmR (fragment): gentamycin acetyltransferase; aacC1; confers resistance to gentamycin
   4064..4855    +  CDS            SmR: aminoglycoside adenylyltransferase (Murphy, 1985); aadA; confers resistance to spectinomycin and streptomycin
   4948..5536    +  rep_origin     ori: high-copy-number ColE1/pMB1/pBR322/pUC origin of replication
