[The description below was written by a language model from this plasmid's Addgene catalogue record and pLannotate feature annotations shown in this document.]
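Description:
pENTR223.1_mmDdx58 (closed) is a Gateway entry clone of about 5.6 kb built on the pENTR223.1 backbone and carrying the mouse Ddx58 open reading frame (current gene symbol Rigi, encoding RIG-I). It is propagated in E. coli from a high-copy ColE1/pUC-type origin. Selection is with spectinomycin, through an aadA aminoglycoside adenylyltransferase gene (SmR) that lies downstream of a class 1 integron Pc promoter fragment and a short remnant of a gentamicin resistance gene. Small lacI and lacZα fragments are also annotated and appear to be nonfunctional backbone remnants.

The Ddx58 coding sequence, roughly 2.8 kb, is flanked by attL1 and attL2 sites, so it can be moved by an LR Clonase reaction into any attR-containing destination vector. The rrnB T1 and T2 terminators upstream of attL1 insulate the insert from read-through transcription in bacteria. A T7 promoter lies just beyond attL2 and points back toward the insert. The word "closed" in the name conventionally means the native stop codon is retained, which suits untagged or N-terminally tagged expression, although the record does not state this explicitly.

The catalogue lists the purpose as expression of murine Ddx58 in mammalian cells, but the feature table shows no mammalian promoter or polyadenylation signal. Expression would therefore require transfer into a suitable destination vector. RIG-I is a cytoplasmic innate immune sensor of viral RNA that triggers type I interferon and proinflammatory cytokine production. The associated work concerns double-stranded RNA sensing and tumour resistance to PD-1 blockade.
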