Addgene plasmid #160107: pENTR223.1_mmDdx58 (closed)
Purpose: Expresses murine Ddx58 in mammalian cells
Depositing lab: Rizwan Haq. Depositing organization: Dana-Farber Cancer Institute. Publication: Inactivation of Fbxw7 impairs dsRNA sensing and confers resistance to PD-1 blockade. Gstalder C, Liu D, Miao D, Lutterbach B, DeVine AL, Lin C, Shettigar M, Pancholi P, Buchbinder EI, Carter SL, Manos MP, Rojas-Rudilla V, Brennick R, Gjini E, Chen PH, Lako A, Rodig S, Yoon CH, Freeman GJ, Barbie DA, Hodi FS, Miles W, Van Allen EM, Haq R. Cancer Discov. 2020 May 5. pii: 2159-8290.CD-19-1416. doi: 10.1158/2159-8290.CD-19-1416. PubMed 32371478.
Backbone
  Vector backbone: pENTR223.1 backbone
  Vector type: Mammalian Expression ; Gateway entry vector
Growth in bacteria
  Bacterial resistance: Spectinomycin, 50 μg/mL
  Growth temperature: 37°C
  Growth strain: DH5alpha
  Copy number: High Copy
Gene/Insert
  Gene/Insert name: Ddx58
  Species: M. musculus (mouse)
  Entrez Gene: Rigi (a.k.a. 6430573D20Rik, C330021E21, Ddx58, RIG-I, RLR-1)
  Cloning method: Gateway Cloning
  Sequencing primers: 5′ M13 fwd; 3′ M13 rev
Terms and licenses: Academic/Nonprofit Terms; Industry Terms: Not Available to Industry
How to cite: pENTR223.1_mmDdx58 (closed) was a gift from Rizwan Haq (Addgene plasmid # 160107 ; http://n2t.net/addgene:160107 ; RRID:Addgene_160107)
