>Addgene plasmid #160107 | pENTR223.1_mmDdx58 (closed) | depositor partial sequence | sequence record 310048 | M13R primer
NGNNNNNNGGNNNNNNNGNAGANGGAGCNGNCGNGNNCNNNGCNGCNGTCGTNGNNNGGAACACGGTAAA
TCCATGACNGAGAAGGAGATCGTGGCNTANGTGGCCANCCAGGTTACAACCGCCAAGAAGATGAGNGGTG
GTGTGGTGTTCGTGGACGAGGNGCNTAAAGGNCTGACCGGCAAGTCGGACGCCCGCAAGATCCGCGAGAT
TNTCATNAAGNNAAAGAAAGATCTANNNCAATTTTGAGAAGAAAGCAAAGATATTCTGCGCCAAACAGAA
CTGTAGCCACGACTGGGGAATTTTTGTGAGATACAAGACGTTCGAGATTCCAGTCATAAAAATTGAAAGT
TTCGTCGTGGAAGATATTGTGAGCGGAGTTCAGAACCGGCACTCAAAGTGGAAGGACTTTCATTTTGAAA
GGATACAGTTCGATCCTGCAGAAATGTCCGTATAGGGCCTCATGGGCCCAGCTTTCTTGTACAAAGTTGG
CATTATAAAAAATAATTGCTCATCAATTTGTTGCAACGAACAGGTCACTATCAGTCAAAATAAAATCATT
ANNNCCATCCAGCTGANNCCCCNNNNNNN
